Addgene plasmid #21562: pLenti X2 Zeo DEST (749-3)
Purpose: (Empty Backbone) 3rd gen lentiviral Gateway destination vector, RNAi, 3'LTR insertion, Zeo
Depositing lab: Eric Campeau. Depositing organization: University of Massachusetts, Worcester. Publication: A versatile viral system for expression and depletion of proteins in mammalian cells. Campeau E, Ruhl VE, Rodier F, Smith CL, Rahmberg BL, Fuss JO, Campisi J, Yaswen P, Cooper PK, Kaufman PD.. PLoS One. 2009 Aug 6;4(8):e6529. 10.1371/journal.pone.0006529 PubMed 19657394.
Backbone
  Vector backbone: p156RRL-sinPPT-CMV-GFP-PRE/Nhe I
  Backbone size (bp): 6909
  Vector type: Mammalian Expression, Lentiviral, RNAi
  Selectable markers: Zeocin
Growth in bacteria
  Bacterial resistance: Chloramphenicol and Bleocin (Zeocin), 25 & 50 μg/mL
  Growth temperature: 37°C
  Growth strain: DB3.1
  Growth instructions: DB3.1, 37oC, low salt LB
  Copy number: High Copy
Gene/Insert
  Gene/Insert name: No insert
  Cloning method: Restriction Enzyme
  Sequencing primers: 5′ n/a
Terms and licenses: Academic/Nonprofit Terms; Industry Terms: Not Available to Industry
How to cite: pLenti X2 Zeo DEST (749-3) was a gift from Eric Campeau (Addgene plasmid # 21562 ; http://n2t.net/addgene:21562 ; RRID:Addgene_21562)
