[The description below was written by a language model from this plasmid's Addgene catalogue record and pLannotate feature annotations shown in this document.]
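Description:
pLenti X2 Zeo DEST (749-3) is an empty third-generation, self-inactivating lentiviral Gateway destination vector intended for RNAi in mammalian cells, built on the p156RRL-sinPPT-CMV-GFP-PRE/Nhe I backbone (6,909 bp). It replicates in E. coli from a high-copy ColE1/pUC origin. No ampicillin marker is annotated. Bacterial selection instead relies on chloramphenicol (CmR within the Gateway cassette) and Zeocin, with the BleoR gene expressed in bacteria from an EM7 promoter. Because the cassette carries the gyrase toxin ccdB, the unrecombined plasmid is maintained in the ccdB-tolerant strain DB3.1.

The viral genome is transcribed from a chimeric RSV promoter/truncated HIV-1 5' LTR, which makes packaging Tat-independent. This is followed by the Ψ packaging signal with a gag fragment, the RRE for Rev-dependent export, an env fragment, the cPPT/CTS and a WPRE. An SV40 early promoter then drives BleoR, allowing Zeocin selection of transduced cells. The defining feature is the position of the Gateway cassette (attR1, CmR, ccdB, attR2, in reverse orientation). It sits just upstream of the ΔU3 3' LTR sequence, consistent with the recorded "3'LTR insertion" design. An LR reaction replaces this cassette with an element from an entry clone, typically a promoter-shRNA unit. Since the 3' LTR U3 region is copied to the 5' LTR during reverse transcription, an insert placed there would be duplicated in the integrated provirus. The vector supplies no promoter for the inserted element, so it must come with the entry clone. An SV40 poly(A) signal and an SV40 ori fragment follow the 3' LTR. The plasmid is used with separate packaging and envelope plasmids to produce virus for stable knockdown in Zeocin-selected cells.
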