Features (pLannotate 1.2.2; 28 found; start..end, strand, type, name):
     72..660     +  rep_origin     ori: high-copy-number ColE1/pMB1/pBR322/pUC origin of replication
    843..935     +  CDS            lacI (fragment): lac repressor; lacI; The lac repressor binds to the lac operator to inhibit transcription in E. coli. This inhibition can be relieved by adding lactose or isopropyl-β-D-thiogalactopyranoside (IPTG).
    948..969     +  protein_bind   CAP binding site: CAP binding activates transcription in the presence of cAMP. E. coli catabolite activator protein
    984..1014    +  promoter       lac promoter: promoter for the E. coli lac operon
   1022..1038    +  protein_bind   lac operator: The lac repressor binds to the lac operator to inhibit transcription in E. coli. This inhibition can be relieved by adding lactose or isopropyl-β-D-thiogalactopyranoside (IPTG). lac repressor encoded by lacI
   1083..1101    +  promoter       T3 promoter: promoter for bacteriophage T3 RNA polymerase
   1129..1350    +  promoter       RSV promoter: Rous sarcoma virus enhancer/promoter
   1357..1537    +  LTR            5' LTR (truncated): truncated 5' long terminal repeat (LTR) from HIV-1
   1581..1706    +  misc_feature   HIV-1 Ψ: packaging signal of human immunodeficiency virus type 1
   1690..2053    +  CDS            HIV-1 gag (fragment): gag protein from human immunodeficiency virus 1; gag
   2148..2484    +  ncRNA          RRE: Accession: RF00036 - HIV Rev response element
   2520..2909    +  CDS            env (fragment): ENV_HV1H2 - Experimental evidence at protein level: Swiss-Prot protein existence level 1. [Transmembrane protein gp41]: Acts as a class I viral fusion protein. Under the current model, the protein has at least 3 conformational states: pre-fusion native state, pre-hairpin intermediate state, and post-fusion hairpin state. During fusion of viral and target intracellular membranes, the coiled coil regions (heptad repeats) assume a trimer-of-hairpins structure, positioning the fusion peptide in close proximity to the C-terminal region of the ectodomain. The formation of this structure appears to d
   2921..3038    +  misc_feature   cPPT/CTS: central polypurine tract and central termination sequence of HIV-1
   3092..3680    +  misc_feature   WPRE: woodchuck hepatitis virus posttranscriptional regulatory element
   3736..4066    +  promoter       SV40 promoter: SV40 enhancer and early promoter
   4078..4125    +  promoter       EM7 promoter: synthetic bacterial promoter&nbsp
   4144..4518    +  CDS            BleoR: antibiotic-binding protein; Sh ble from Streptoalloteichus hindustanus; confers resistance to bleomycin, phleomycin, and Zeocin™
   4541..4657    +  CDS            nef (fragment): NEF_HV1LA - Experimental evidence at protein level: Swiss-Prot protein existence level 1. Extracellular Nef protein targets CD4(+) T-lymphocytes for apoptosis by interacting with CXCR4 surface receptors. From Human immunodeficiency virus type 1 group M subtype B (isolate Lai) (HIV-1).
   4654..4778    +  protein_bind   attR2: mutant version of attR; recombination site for the Gateway® LR reaction LR Clonase™
   4822..5124    -  CDS            ccdB: CCDB_ECOLI - Also known as G, letB, letD. Experimental evidence at protein level: Swiss-Prot protein existence level 1. Toxic component of a type II toxin-antitoxin (TA) system, functioning in plasmid maintainence. Responsible for the post- segregational killing (PSK) of plasmid-free cells, also referred to as a plasmid addiction system. Half-life of over 2 hours. Cell killing by CcdB is accompanied by filamentation, defects in chromosome and plasmid segregation, defects in cell division, formation of anucleate cells, decreased DNA synthesis and plasmid loss. Interferes with the activity of DN
   5129..5287    -  CDS            ccdA (fragment): CCDA_ECO57 - Also known as H, letA. Experimental evidence at protein level: Swiss-Prot protein existence level 1. Antitoxin component of a type II toxin-antitoxin (TA) system which inhibits the post-segregational killing (PSK) of plasmid-free cells, also referred to as a plasmid addiction system. Binds to and blocks the activity of CcdB; will also remove bound CcdB protein from the CcdB-GyrA complex by forming a CcdA-CcdB complex, a process termed rejuvenation. Functions as a transcriptional corepressor for the ccdAB operon, repression also requires CcdB (By similarity). From Escherichia coli
   5466..6125    -  CDS            CmR: chloramphenicol acetyltransferase; cat; confers resistance to chloramphenicol
   6126..6154    -  promoter       cat promoter (fragment): promoter of the E. coli cat gene encoding chloramphenicol acetyltransferase
   6179..6209    -  promoter       lac UV5 promoter: E. coli lac promoter with an "up" mutation
   6234..6358    -  protein_bind   attR1: mutant version of attR; recombination site for the Gateway® LR reaction LR Clonase™
   6393..6613    +  LTR            3' LTR (ΔU3) (fragment): self-inactivating 3' long terminal repeat (LTR) from HIV-1
   6685..6806    +  polyA_signal   SV40 poly(A) signal: SV40 polyadenylation signal
   6825..6909    +  rep_origin     SV40 ori (fragment): SV40 origin of replication
>Addgene plasmid #21562 | pLenti X2 Zeo DEST (749-3) | depositor full sequence | sequence record 9917 | Author sequence
ACCAAAATCCCTTAACGTGAGTTTTCGTTCCACTGAGCGTCAGACCCCGTAGAAAAGATCAAAGGATCTT
CTTGAGATCCTTTTTTTCTGCGCGTAATCTGCTGCTTGCAAACAAAAAAACCACCGCTACCAGCGGTGGT
TTGTTTGCCGGATCAAGAGCTACCAACTCTTTTTCCGAAGGTAACTGGCTTCAGCAGAGCGCAGATACCA
AATACTGTCCTTCTAGTGTAGCCGTAGTTAGGCCACCACTTCAAGAACTCTGTAGCACCGCCTACATACC
TCGCTCTGCTAATCCTGTTACCAGTGGCTGCTGCCAGTGGCGATAAGTCGTGTCTTACCGGGTTGGACTC
AAGACGATAGTTACCGGATAAGGCGCAGCGGTCGGGCTGAACGGGGGGTTCGTGCACACAGCCCAGCTTG
GAGCGAACGACCTACACCGAACTGAGATACCTACAGCGTGAGCTATGAGAAAGCGCCACGCTTCCCGAAG
GGAGAAAGGCGGACAGGTATCCGGTAAGCGGCAGGGTCGGAACAGGAGAGCGCACGAGGGAGCTTCCAGG
GGGAAACGCCTGGTATCTTTATAGTCCTGTCGGGTTTCGCCACCTCTGACTTGAGCGTCGATTTTTGTGA
TGCTCGTCAGGGGGGCGGAGCCTATGGAAAAACGCCAGCAACGCGGCCTTTTTACGGTTCCTGGCCTTTT
GCTGGCCTTTTGCTCACATGTTCTTTCCTGCGTTATCCCCTGATTCTGTGGATAACCGTATTACCGCCTT
TGAGTGAGCTGATACCGCTCGCCGCAGCCGAACGACCGAGCGCAGCGAGTCAGTGAGCGAGGAAGCGGAA
GAGCGCCCAATACGCAAACCGCCTCTCCCCGCGCGTTGGCCGATTCATTAATGCAGCTGGCACGACAGGT
TTCCCGACTGGAAAGCGGGCAGTGAGCGCAACGCAATTAATGTGAGTTAGCTCACTCATTAGGCACCCCA
GGCTTTACACTTTATGCTTCCGGCTCGTATGTTGTGTGGAATTGTGAGCGGATAACAATTTCACACAGGA
AACAGCTATGACCATGATTACGCCAAGCGCGCAATTAACCCTCACTAAAGGGAACAAAAGCTGGAGCTGC
AAGCTTAATGTAGTCTTATGCAATACTCTTGTAGTCTTGCAACATGGTAACGATGAGTTAGCAACATGCC
TTACAAGGAGAGAAAAAGCACCGTGCATGCCGATTGGTGGAAGTAAGGTGGTACGATCGTGCCTTATTAG
GAAGGCAACAGACGGGTCTGACATGGATTGGACGAACCACTGAATTGCCGCATTGCAGAGATATTGTATT
TAAGTGCCTAGCTCGATACAATAAACGGGTCTCTCTGGTTAGACCAGATCTGAGCCTGGGAGCTCTCTGG
CTAACTAGGGAACCCACTGCTTAAGCCTCAATAAAGCTTGCCTTGAGTGCTTCAAGTAGTGTGTGCCCGT
CTGTTGTGTGACTCTGGTAACTAGAGATCCCTCAGACCCTTTTAGTCAGTGTGGAAAATCTCTAGCAGTG
GCGCCCGAACAGGGACCTGAAAGCGAAAGGGAAACCAGAGCTCTCTCGACGCAGGACTCGGCTTGCTGAA
GCGCGCACGGCAAGAGGCGAGGGGCGGCGACTGGTGAGTACGCCAAAAATTTTGACTAGCGGAGGCTAGA
AGGAGAGAGATGGGTGCGAGAGCGTCAGTATTAAGCGGGGGAGAATTAGATCGCGATGGGAAAAAATTCG
GTTAAGGCCAGGGGGAAAGAAAAAATATAAATTAAAACATATAGTATGGGCAAGCAGGGAGCTAGAACGA
TTCGCAGTTAATCCTGGCCTGTTAGAAACATCAGAAGGCTGTAGACAAATACTGGGACAGCTACAACCAT
CCCTTCAGACAGGATCAGAAGAACTTAGATCATTATATAATACAGTAGCAACCCTCTATTGTGTGCATCA
AAGGATAGAGATAAAAGACACCAAGGAAGCTTTAGACAAGATAGAGGAAGAGCAAAACAAAAGTAAGACC
ACCGCACAGCAAGCGGCCGCTGATCTTCAGACCTGGAGGAGGAGATATGAGGGACAATTGGAGAAGTGAA
TTATATAAATATAAAGTAGTAAAAATTGAACCATTAGGAGTAGCACCCACCAAGGCAAAGAGAAGAGTGG
TGCAGAGAGAAAAAAGAGCAGTGGGAATAGGAGCTTTGTTCCTTGGGTTCTTGGGAGCAGCAGGAAGCAC
TATGGGCGCAGCCTCAATGACGCTGACGGTACAGGCCAGACAATTATTGTCTGGTATAGTGCAGCAGCAG
AACAATTTGCTGAGGGCTATTGAGGCGCAACAGCATCTGTTGCAACTCACAGTCTGGGGCATCAAGCAGC
TCCAGGCAAGAATCCTGGCTGTGGAAAGATACCTAAAGGATCAACAGCTCCTGGGGATTTGGGGTTGCTC
TGGAAAACTCATTTGCACCACTGCTGTGCCTTGGAATGCTAGTTGGAGTAATAAATCTCTGGAACAGATT
GGAATCACACGACCTGGATGGAGTGGGACAGAGAAATTAACAATTACACAAGCTTAATACACTCCTTAAT
TGAAGAATCGCAAAACCAGCAAGAAAAGAATGAACAAGAATTATTGGAATTAGATAAATGGGCAAGTTTG
TGGAATTGGTTTAACATAACAAATTGGCTGTGGTATATAAAATTATTCATAATGATAGTAGGAGGCTTGG
TAGGTTTAAGAATAGTTTTTGCTGTACTTTCTATAGTGAATAGAGTTAGGCAGGGATATTCACCATTATC
GTTTCAGACCCACCTCCCAACCCCGAGGGGACCCGACAGGCCCGAAGGAATAGAAGAAGAAGGTGGAGAG
AGAGACAGAGACAGATCCATTCGATTAGTGAACGGATCTCGACGGTTAACTTTTAAAAGAAAAGGGGGGA
TTGGGGGGTACAGTGCAGGGGAAAGAATAGTAGACATAATAGCAACAGACATACAAACTAAAGAATTACA
AAAACAAATTACAAAAATTCAAAATTTTATTCCAGTGTGGTGGAATTCTGCAGATATCCAGCACAGTGGC
GGCCGCTCGACAATCAACCTCTGGATTACAAAATTTGTGAAAGATTGACTGGTATTCTTAACTATGTTGC
TCCTTTTACGCTATGTGGATACGCTGCTTTAATGCCTTTGTATCATGCTATTGCTTCCCGTATGGCTTTC
ATTTTCTCCTCCTTGTATAAATCCTGGTTGCTGTCTCTTTATGAGGAGTTGTGGCCCGTTGTCAGGCAAC
GTGGCGTGGTGTGCACTGTGTTTGCTGACGCAACCCCCACTGGTTGGGGCATTGCCACCACCTGTCAGCT
CCTTTCCGGGACTTTCGCTTTCCCCCTCCCTATTGCCACGGCGGAACTCATCGCCGCCTGCCTTGCCCGC
TGCTGGACAGGGGCTCGGCTGTTGGGCACTGACAATTCCGTGGTGTTGTCGGGGAAGCTGACGTCCTTTC
CATGGCTGCTCGCCTGTGTTGCCACCTGGATTCTGCGCGGGACGTCCTTCTGCTACGTCCCTTCGGCCCT
CAATCCAGCGGACCTTCCTTCCCGCGGCCTGCTGCCGGCTCTGCGGCCTCTTCCGCGTCTTCGCCTTCGC
CCTCAGACGAGTCGGATCTCCCTTTGGGCCGCCTCCCCGCCTGGAATTCTGCAGATATCCGGTTAGTAAT
GAGTTTGGAATTAATTCTGTGGAATGTGTGTCAGTTAGGGTGTGGAAAGTCCCCAGGCTCCCCAGGCAGG
CAGAAGTATGCAAAGCATGCATCTCAATTAGTCAGCAACCAGGTGTGGAAAGTCCCCAGGCTCCCCAGCA
GGCAGAAGTATGCAAAGCATGCATCTCAATTAGTCAGCAACCATAGTCCCGCCCCTAACTCCGCCCATCC
CGCCCCTAACTCCGCCCAGTTCCGCCCATTCTCCGCCCCATGGCTGACTAATTTTTTTTATTTATGCAGA
GGCCGAGGCCGCCTCTGCCTCTGAGCTATTCCAGAAGTAGTGAGGAGGCTTTTTTGGAGGCCTAGGCTTT
TGCAAAAAGCTCCCCCTGTTGACAATTAATCATCGGCATAGTATATCGGCATAGTATAATACGACAAGGT
GAGGAACTAAACCATGGCCAAGTTGACCAGTGCCGTTCCGGTGCTCACCGCGCGCGACGTCGCCGGAGCG
GTCGAGTTCTGGACCGACCGGCTCGGGTTCTCCCGGGACTTCGTGGAGGACGACTTCGCCGGTGTGGTCC
GGGACGACGTGACCCTGTTCATCAGCGCGGTCCAGGACCAGGTGGTGCCGGACAACACCCTGGCCTGGGT
GTGGGTGCGCGGCCTGGACGAGCTGTACGCCGAGTGGTCGGAGGTCGTGTCCACGAACTTCCGGGACGCC
TCCGGGCCGGCCATGACCGAGATCGGCGAGCAGCCGTGGGGGCGGGAGTTCGCCCTGCGCGACCCGGCCG
GCAACTGCGTGCACTTCGTGGCCGAGGAGCAGGACTGACACGTGCTACGAGATTTAAATGGTACCTTTAA
GACCAATGACTTACAAGGCAGCTGTAGATCTTAGCCACTTTTTAAAAGAAAAGGGGGGACTGGAAGGGCT
AGACTCGAGCGGCCGCCACTGTGCTGGATATCAACCACTTTGTACAAGAAAGCTGAACGAGAAACGTAAA
ATGATATAAATATCAATATATTAAATTAGATTTTGCATAAAAAACAGACTACATAATACTGTAAAACACA
ACATATCCAGTCACTATGGTCGACCTGCAGACTGGCTGTGTATAACGGAGCCTGACATTTATATTCCCCA
GAACATCAGGTTAATGGCGTTTTTGATGTCATTTTCGCGGTGGCTGAGATCAGCCACTTCTTCCCCGATA
ACGGAGACCGGCACACTGGCCATATCGGTGGTCATCATGCGCCAGCTTTCATCCCCGATATGCACCACCG
GGTAAAGTTCACGGGAGACTTTATCTGACAGCAGACGTGCACTGGCCAGGGGGATCACCATCCGTCGCCC
GGGCGTGTCAATAATATCACTCTGTACATCCACAAACAGACGATAACGGCTCTCTCTTTTATAGGTGTAA
ACCTTAAACTGCATTTCACCAGTCCCTGTTCTCGTCAGCAAAAGAGCCGTTCATTTCAATAAACCGGGCG
ACCTCAGCCATCCCTTCCTGATTTTCCGCTTTCCAGCGTTCGGCACGCAGACGACGGGCTTCATTCTGCA
TGGTTGTGCTTACCAGACCGGAGATATTGACATCATATATGCCTTGAGCAACTGATAGCTGTCGCTGTCA
ACTGTCACTGTAATACGCTGCTTCATAGCACACCTCTTTTTGACATACTTCGGGTATACATATCAGTATA
TATTCTTATACCGCAAAAATCAGCGCGCAAATACGCATACTGTTATCTGGCTTTTAGTAAGCCGGATCCA
GATCTTTACGCCCCGCCCTGCCACTCATCGCAGTACTGTTGTAATTCATTAAGCATTCTGCCGACATGGA
AGCCATCACAGACGGCATGATGAACCTGAATCGCCAGCGGCATCAGCACCTTGTCGCCTTGCGTATAATA
TTTGCCCATGGTGAAAACGGGGGCGAAGAAGTTGTCCATATTGGCCACGTTTAAATCAAAACTGGTGAAA
CTCACCCAGGGATTGGCTGAGACGAAAAACATATTCTCAATAAACCCTTTAGGGAAATAGGCCAGGTTTT
CACCGTAACACGCCACATCTTGCGAATATATGTGTAGAAACTGCCGGAAATCGTCGTGGTATTCACTCCA
GAGCGATGAAAACGTTTCAGTTTGCTCATGGAAAACGGTGTAACAAGGGTGAACACTATCCCATATCACC
AGCTCACCGTCTTTCATTGCCATACGGAATTCCGGATGAGCATTCATCAGGCGGGCAAGAATGTGAATAA
AGGCCGGATAAAACTTGTGCTTATTTTTCTTTACGGTCTTTAAAAAGGCCGTAATATCCAGCTGAACGGT
CTGGTTATAGGTACATTGAGCAACTGACTGAAATGCCTCAAAATGTTCTTTACGATGCCATTGGGATATA
TCAACGGTGGTATATCCAGTGATTTTTTTCTCCATTTTAGCTTCCTTAGCTCCTGAAAATCTCGCCGGAT
CCTAACTCAAAATCCACACATTATACGAGCCGGAAGCATAAAGTGTAAAGCCTGGGGTGCCTAATGCGGC
CGCCATAGTGACTGGATATGTTGTGTTTTACAGTATTATGTAGTCTGTTTTTTATGCAAAATCTAATTTA
ATATATTGATATTTATATCATTTTACGTTTCTCGTTCAGCTTTTTTGTACAAACTTGTTGATATCTGCAG
AATTCCACCACACTGGACTAGCTCACTCCCAACGAAGACAAGATCTGCTTTTTGCTTGTACTGGGTCTCT
CTGGTTAGACCAGATCTGAGCCTGGGAGCTCTCTGGCTGCCTAGGGAACCCACTGCTTAAGCCTCAATAA
AGCTTGCCTTGAGTGCTTCAAGTAGTGTGTGCCCGTCTGTTGTGTGACTCTGGTAACTAGAGATCCCTCA
GACCCTTTTAGTCAGTGTGGAAAATCTCTAGCAGTAGTAGTTCATGTCATCTTATTATTCAGTATTTATA
ACTTGCAAAGAAATGAATATCAGAGAGTGAGAGGAACTTGTTTATTGCAGCTTATAATGGTTACAAATAA
AGCAATAGCATCACAAATTTCACAAATAAAGCATTTTTTTCACTGCATTCTAGTTGTGGTTTGTCCAAAC
TCATCAATGTATCTTATCATGTCTGGCTCTAGCTATCCCGCCCCTAACTCCGCCCAGTTCCGCCCATTCT
CCGCCCCATGGCTGACTAATTTTTTTTATTTATGCAGAGGCCGAGGCCG
