>Addgene plasmid #21562 | pLenti X2 Zeo DEST (749-3) | addgene partial sequence | sequence record 27261 | 21562 with T3
CAGCCTTAATGTAGTCTTATGCAATACTCTTGTAGTCTTGCAACATGGTAACGATGAGTTAGCAACATGC
CTTACAAGGAGAGAAAAAGCACCGTGCATGCCGATTGGTGGAAGTAAGGTGGTACGATCGTGCCTTATTA
GGAAGGCAACAGACGGGTCTGACATGGATTGGACGAACCACTGAATTGCCGCATTGCAGAGATATTGTAT
TTAAGTGCCTAGCTCGATACATAAACGGGTCTCTCTGGTTAGACCAGATCTGAGCCTGGGAGCTCTCTGG
CTAACTAGGGAACCCACTGCTTAAGCCTCAATAAAGCTTGCCTTGAGTGCTTCAAGTAGTGTGTGCCCGT
CTGTTGTGTGACTCTGGTAACTAGAGATCCCTCAGACCCTTTTAGTCAGTGTGGAAAATCTCTAGCAGTG
GCGCCCGAACAGGGACTTGAAAGCGAAAGGGAAACCAGAGGAGCTCTCTCGACGCAGGACTCGGCTTGCT
GAAGCGCGCACGGCAAGAGGCGAGGGGCGGCGACTGGTGAGTACGCCAAAAATTTTGACTAGCGGAGGCT
AGAAGGAGAGAGATGGGTGCGAGAGCGTCAGTATTAAGCGGGGGAGAATTAGATCGCGAGGGGAAAAAA
